>Addgene plasmid #76901 | CDK16 gRNA (BRDN0001146694) | addgene full sequence | sequence record 186730 | Addgene Assembled Sequence
CCCGGGTGCAAAGATGGATAAAGTTTTAAACAGAGAGGAATCTTTGCAGCTAATGGACCTTCTAGGTCTT
GAAAGGAGTGGGAATTGGCTCCGGTGCCCGTCAGTGGGCAGAGCGCACATCGCCCACAGTCCCCGAGAAG
TTGGGGGGAGGGGTCGGCAATTGATCCGGTGCCTAGAGAAGGTGGCGCGGGGTAAACTGGGAAAGTGATG
TCGTGTACTGGCTCCGCCTTTTTCCCGAGGGTGGGGGAGAACCGTATATAAGTGCAGTAGTCGCCGTGAA
CGTTCTTTTTCGCAACGGGTTTGCCGCCAGAACACAGGTAAGTGCCGTGTGTGGTTCCCGCGGGCCTGGC
CTCTTTACGGGTTATGGCCCTTGCGTGCCTTGAATTACTTCCACCTGGCTGCAGTACGTGATTCTTGATC
CCGAGCTTCGGGTTGGAAGTGGGTGGGAGAGTTCGAGGCCTTGCGCTTAAGGAGCCCCTTCGCCTCGTGC
TTGAGTTGAGGCCTGGCCTGGGCGCTGGGGCCGCCGCGTGCGAATCTGGTGGCACCTTCGCGCCTGTCTC
GCTGCTTTCGATAAGTCTCTAGCCATTTAAAATTTTTGATGACCTGCTGCGACGCTTTTTTTCTGGCAAG
ATAGTCTTGTAAATGCGGGCCAAGATCTGCACACTGGTATTTCGGTTTTTGGGGCCGCGGGCGGCGACGG
GGCCCGTGCGTCCCAGCGCACATGTTCGGCGAGGCGGGGCCTGCGAGCGCGGCCACCGAGAATCGGACGG
GGGTAGTCTCAAGCTGGCCGGCCTGCTCTGGTGCCTGGCCTCGCGCCGCCGTGTATCGCCCCGCCCTGGG
CGGCAAGGCTGGCCCGGTCGGCACCAGTTGCGTGAGCGGAAAGATGGCCGCTTCCCGGCCCTGCTGCAGG
GAGCTCAAAATGGAGGACGCGGCGCTCGGGAGAGCGGGCGGGTGAGTCACCCACACAAAGGAAAAGGGCC
TTTCCGTCCTCAGCCGTCGCTTCATGTGACTCCACGGAGTACCGGGCGCCGTCCAGGCACCTCGATTAGT
TCTCGAGCTTTTGGAGTACGTCGTCTTTAGGTTGGGGGGAGGGGTTTTATGCGATGGAGTTTCCCCACAC
TGAGTGGGTGGAGACTGAAGTTAGGCCAGCTTGGCACTTGATGTAATTCTCCTTGGAATTTGCCCTTTTT
GAGTTTGGATCTTGGTTCATTCTCAAGCCTCAGACAGTGGTTCAAAGTTTTTTTCTTCCATTTCAGGTGT
CGTGACGTACGGCCACCATGACCGAGTACAAGCCCACGGTGCGCCTCGCCACCCGCGACGACGTCCCCAG
GGCCGTACGCACCCTCGCCGCCGCGTTCGCCGACTACCCCGCCACGCGCCACACCGTCGATCCGGACCGC
CACATCGAGCGGGTCACCGAGCTGCAAGAACTCTTCCTCACGCGCGTCGGGCTCGACATCGGCAAGGTGT
GGGTCGCGGACGACGGCGCCGCCGTGGCGGTCTGGACCACGCCGGAGAGCGTCGAAGCGGGGGCGGTGTT
CGCCGAGATCGGCCCGCGCATGGCCGAGTTGAGCGGTTCCCGGCTGGCCGCGCAGCAACAGATGGAAGGC
CTCCTGGCGCCGCACCGGCCCAAGGAGCCCGCGTGGTTCCTGGCCACCGTCGGAGTCTCGCCCGACCACC
AGGGCAAGGGTCTGGGCAGCGCCGTCGTGCTCCCCGGAGTGGAGGCGGCCGAGCGCGCCGGGGTGCCCGC
CTTCCTGGAGACCTCCGCGCCCCGCAACCTCCCCTTCTACGAGCGGCTCGGCTTCACCGTCACCGCCGAC
GTCGAGGTGCCCGAAGGACCGCGCACCTGGTGCATGACCCGCAAGCCCGGTGCCTGAACGCGTTAAGTCG
ACAATCAACCTCTGGATTACAAAATTTGTGAAAGATTGACTGGTATTCTTAACTATGTTGCTCCTTTTAC
GCTATGTGGATACGCTGCTTTAATGCCTTTGTATCATGCTATTGCTTCCCGTATGGCTTTCATTTTCTCC
TCCTTGTATAAATCCTGGTTGCTGTCTCTTTATGAGGAGTTGTGGCCCGTTGTCAGGCAACGTGGCGTGG
TGTGCACTGTGTTTGCTGACGCAACCCCCACTGGTTGGGGCATTGCCACCACCTGTCAGCTCCTTTCCGG
GACTTTCGCTTTCCCCCTCCCTATTGCCACGGCGGAACTCATCGCCGCCTGCCTTGCCCGCTGCTGGACA
GGGGCTCGGCTGTTGGGCACTGACAATTCCGTGGTGTTGTCGGGGAAATCATCGTCCTTTCCTTGGCTGC
TCGCCTGTGTTGCCACCTGGATTCTGCGCGGGACGTCCTTCTGCTACGTCCCTTCGGCCCTCAATCCAGC
GGACCTTCCTTCCCGCGGCCTGCTGCCGGCTCTGCGGCCTCTTCCGCGTCTTCGCCTTCGCCCTCAGACG
AGTCGGATCTCCCTTTGGGCCGCCTCCCCGCGTCGACTTTAAGACCAATGACTTACAAGGCAGCTGTAGA
TCTTAGCCACTTTTTAAAAGAAAAGGGGGGACTGGAAGGGCTAATTCACTCCCAACGAAGACAAGATCTG
CTTTTTGCTTGTACTGGGTCTCTCTGGTTAGACCAGATCTGAGCCTGGGAGCTCTCTGGCTAACTAGGGA
ACCCACTGCTTAAGCCTCAATAAAGCTTGCCTTGAGTGCTTCAAGTAGTGTGTGCCCGTCTGTTGTGTGA
CTCTGGTAACTAGAGATCCCTCAGACCCTTTTAGTCAGTGTGGAAAATCTCTAGCAGTACGTATAGTAGT
TCATGTCATCTTATTATTCAGTATTTATAACTTGCAAAGAAATGAATATCAGAGAGTGAGAGGAACTTGT
TTATTGCAGCTTATAATGGTTACAAATAAAGCAATAGCATCACAAATTTCACAAATAAAGCATTTTTTTC
ACTGCATTCTAGTTGTGGTTTGTCCAAACTCATCAATGTATCTTATCATGTCTGGCTCTAGCTATCCCGC
CCCTAACTCCGCCCATCCCGCCCCTAACTCCGCCCAGTTCCGCCCATTCTCCGCCCCATGGCTGACTAAT
TTTTTTTATTTATGCAGAGGCCGAGGCCGCCTCGGCCTCTGAGCTATTCCAGAAGTAGTGAGGAGGCTTT
TTTGGAGGCCTAGGGACGTACCCAATTCGCCCTATAGTGAGTCGTATTACGCGCGCTCACTGGCCGTCGT
TTTACAACGTCGTGACTGGGAAAACCCTGGCGTTACCCAACTTAATCGCCTTGCAGCACATCCCCCTTTC
GCCAGCTGGCGTAATAGCGAAGAGGCCCGCACCGATCGCCCTTCCCAACAGTTGCGCAGCCTGAATGGCG
AATGGG
[124 nt withheld, positions 3367-3490]
C
[91 nt withheld, positions 3492-3582]
A
[49 nt withheld, positions 3584-3632]
CCTTTGACGTTGGAGTCCACGTTCTTT
[37 nt withheld, positions 3660-3696]
ACCCTATCTCGGTCTATTCTTTTGATTTATAAGGGATTTTGCCGATTTCGGCCTATTGGTTAAAAAATGA
GCTGATTTAACAAAAATTTAACGCGAATTTTAACAAAATATTAACGCTTACAATTTAGGTGGCACTTTTC
GGGGAAATGTGCGCGGAACCCCTATTTGTTTATTTTTCTAAATACATTCAAATATGTATCCGCTCATGAG
ACAATAACCCTGATAAATGCTTCAATAATATTGAAAAAGGAAGAGTATGAGTATTCAACATTTCCGTGTC
GCCCTTATTCCCTTTTTTGCGGCATTTTGCCTTCCTGTTTTTGCTCACCCAGAAACGCTGGTGAAAGTAA
AAGATGCTGAAGATCAGTTGGGTGCACGAGTGGGTTACATCGAACTGGATCTCAACAGCGGTAAGATCCT
TGAGAGTTTTCGCCCCGAAGAACGTTTTCCAATGATGAGCACTTTTAAAGTTCTGCTATGTGGCGCGGTA
TTATCCCGTATTGACGCCGGGCAAGAGCAACTCGGTCGCCGCATACACTATTCTCAGAATGACTTGGTTG
AGTACTCACCAGTCACAGAAAAGCATCTTACGGATGGCATGACAGTAAGAGAATTATGCAGTGCTGCCAT
AACCATGAGTGATAACACTGCGGCCAACTTACTTCTGACAACGATCGGAGGACCGAAGGAGCTAACCGCT
TTTTTGCACAACATGGGGGATCATGTAACTCGCCTTGATCGTTGGGAACCGGAGCTGAATGAAGCCATAC
CAAACGACGAGCGTGACACCACGATGCCTGTAGCAATGGCAACAACGTTGCGCAAACTATTAACTGGCGA
ACTACTTACTCTAGCTTCCCGGCAACAATTAATAGACTGGATGGAGGCGGATAAAGTTGCAGGACCACTT
CTGCGCTCGGCCCTTCCGGCTGGCTGGTTTATTGCTGATAAATCTGGAGCCGGTGAGCGTGGGTCTCGCG
GTATCATTGCAGCACTGGGGCCAGATGGTAAGCCCTCCCGTATCGTAGTTATCTACACGACGGGGAGTCA
GGCAACTATGGATGAACGAAATAGACAGATCGCTGAGATAGGTGCCTCACTGATTAAGCATTGGTAACTG
TCAGACCAAGTTTACTCATATATACTTTAGATTGATTTAAAACTTCATTTTTAATTTAAAAGGATCTAGG
TGAAGATCCTTTTTGATAATCTCATGACCAAAATCCCTTAACGTGAGTTTTCGTTCCACTGAGCGTCAGA
CCCCGTAGAAAAGATCAAAGGATCTTCTTGAGATCCTTTTTTTCTGCGCGTAATCTGCTGCTTGCAAACA
AAAAAACCACCGCTACCAGCGGTGGTTTGTTTGCCGGATCAAGAGCTACCAACTCTTTTTCCGAAGGTAA
CTGGCTTCAGCAGAGCGCAGATACCAAATACTGTTCTTCTAGTGTAGCCGTAGTTAGGCCACCACTTCAA
GAACTCTGTAGCACCGCCTACATACCTCGCTCTGCTAATCCTGTTACCAGTGGCTGCTGCCAGTGGCGAT
AAGTCGTGTCTTACCGGGTTGGACTCAAGACGATAGTTACCGGATAAGGCGCAGCGGTCGGGCTGAACGG
GGGGTTCGTGCACACAGCCCAGCTTGGAGCGAACGACCTACACCGAACTGAGATACCTACAGCGTGAGCT
ATGAGAAAGCGCCACGCTTCCCGAAGGGAGAAAGGCGGACAGGTATCCGGTAAGCGGCAGGGTCGGAACA
GGAGAGCGCACGAGGGAGCTTCCAGGGGGAAACGCCTGGTATCTTTATAGTCCTGTCGGGTTTCGCCACC
TCTGACTTGAGCGTCGATTTTTGTGATGCTCGTCAGGGGGGCGGAGCCTATGGAAAAACGCCAGCAACGC
GGCCTTTTTACGGTTCCTGGCCTTTTGCTGGCCTTTTGCTCACATGTTCTTTCCTGCGTTATCCCCTGAT
TCTGTGGATAACCGTATTACCGCCTTTGAGTGAGCTGATACCGCTCGCCGCAGCCGAACGACCGAGCGCA
GCGAGTCAGTGAGCGAGGAAGCGGAAGAGCGCCCAATACGCAAACCGCCTCTCCCCGCGCGTTGGCCGAT
TCATTAATGCAGCTGGCACGACAGGTTTCCCGACTGGAAAGCGGGCAGTGAGCGCAACGCAATTAATGTG
AGTTAGCTCACTCATTAGGCACCCCAGGCTTTACACTTTATGCTTCCGGCTCGTATGTTGTGTGGAATTG
TGAGCGGATAACAATTTCACACAGGAAACAGCTATGACCATGATTACGCCAAGCGCGCAATTAACCCTCA
CTAAAGGGAACAAAAGCTGGAGCTGCAAGCTTAATGTAGTCTTATGCAATACTCTTGTAGTCTTGCAACA
TGGTAACGATGAGTTAGCAACATGCCTTACAAGGAGAGAAAAAGCACCGTGCATGCCGATTGGTGGAAGT
AAGGTGGTACGATCGTGCCTTATTAGGAAGGCAACAGACGGGTCTGACATGGATTGGACGAACCACTGAA
TTGCCGCATTGCAGAGATATTGTATTTAAGTGCCTAGCTCGATACATAAACGGGTCTCTCTGGTTAGACC
AGATCTGAGCCTGGGAGCTCTCTGGCTAACTAGGGAACCCACTGCTTAAGCCTCAATAAAGCTTGCCTTG
AGTGCTTCAAGTAGTGTGTGCCCGTCTGTTGTGTGACTCTGGTAACTAGAGATCCCTCAGACCCTTTTAG
TCAGTGTGGAAAATCTCTAGCAGTGGCGCCCGAACAGGGACTTGAAAGCGAAAGGGAAACCAGAGGAGCT
CTCTCGACGCAGGACTCGGCTTGCTGAAGCGCGCACGGCAAGAGGCGAGGGGCGGCGACTGGTGAGTACG
CCAAAAATTTTGACTAGCGGAGGCTAGAAGGAGAGAGATGGGTGCGAGAGCGTCAGTATTAAGCGGGGGA
GAATTAGATCGCGATGGGAAAAAATTCGGTTAAGGCCAGGGGGAAAGAAAAAATATAAATTAAAACATAT
AGTATGGGCAAGCAGGGAGCTAGAACGATTCGCAGTTAATCCTGGCCTGTTAGAAACATCAGAAGGCTGT
AGACAAATACTGGGACAGCTACAACCATCCCTTCAGACAGGATCAGAAGAACTTAGATCATTATATAATA
CAGTAGCAACCCTCTATTGTGTGCATCAAAGGATAGAGATAAAAGACACCAAGGAAGCTTTAGACAAGAT
AGAGGAAGAGCAAAACAAAAGTAAGACCACCGCACAGCAAGCGGCCGCTGATCTTCAGACCTGGAGGAGG
AGATATGAGGGACAATTGGAGAAGTGAATTATATAAATATAAAGTAGTAAAAATTGAACCATTAGGAGTA
GCACCCACCAAGGCAAAGAGAAGAGTGGTGCAGAGAGAAAAAAGAGCAGTGGGAATAGGAGCTTTGTTCC
TTGGGTTCTTGGGAGCAGCAGGAAGCACTATGGGCGCAGCGTCAATGACGCTGACGGTACAGGCCAGACA
ATTATTGTCTGGTATAGTGCAGCAGCAGAACAATTTGCTGAGGGCTATTGAGGCGCAACAGCATCTGTTG
CAACTCACAGTCTGGGGCATCAAGCAGCTCCAGGCAAGAATCCTGGCTGTGGAAAGATACCTAAAGGATC
AACAGCTCCTGGGGATTTGGGGTTGCTCTGGAAAACTCATTTGCACCACTGCTGTGCCTTGGAATGCTAG
TTGGAGTAATAAATCTCTGGAACAGATTTGGAATCACACGACCTGGATGGAGTGGGACAGAGAAATTAAC
AATTACACAAGCTTAATACACTCCTTAATTGAAGAATCGCAAAACCAGCAAGAAAAGAATGAACAAGAAT
TATTGGAATTAGATAAATGGGCAAGTTTGTGGAATTGGTTTAACATAACAAATTGGCTGTGGTATATAAA
ATTATTCATAATGATAGTAGGAGGCTTGGTAGGTTTAAGAATAGTTTTTGCTGTACTTTCTATAGTGAAT
AGAGTTAGGCAGGGATATTCACCATTATCGTTTCAGACCCACCTCCCAACCCCGAGGGGACCCAGAGAGG
GCCTATTTCCCATGATTCCTTCATATTTGCATATACGATACAAGGCTGTTAGAGAGATAATTAGAATTAA
TTTGACTGTAAACACAAAGATATTAGTACAAAATACGTGACGTAGAAAGTAATAATTTCTTGGGTAGTTT
GCAGTTTTAAAATTATGTTTTAAAATGGACTATCATATGCTTACCGTAACTTGAAAGTATTTCGATTTCT
TGGCTTTATATATCTTGTGGAAAGGACGAAACACCGTTACTAGGCTGACACGACGGGTTTTAGAGCTAGA
AATAGCAAGTTAAAATAAGGCTAGTCCGTTATCAACTTGAAAAAGTGGCACCGAGTCGGTGCTTTTTTAA
GCTTGGCGTAACTAGATCTTGAGACAAATGGCAGTATTCATCCACAATTTTAAAAGAAAAGGGGGGATTG
GGGGGTACAGTGCAGGGGAAAGAATAGTAGACATAATAGCAACAGACATACAAACTAAAGAATTACAAAA
ACAAATTACAAAAATTCAAAATTTTCGGGTTTATTACAGGGACAGCAGAGATCCACTTTGGCGCCGGCTC
GAGGGGG
Features (pLannotate 1.2.2; 29 found; start..end, strand, type, name):
     14..80      +  CDS            small t antigen (fragment): SV40 (simian virus 40) small t antigen
    106..317     +  promoter       EF-1α core promoter: core promoter for human elongation factor EF-1α
    318..1256    +  intron         EF-1α intron A: intron upstream of the start codon of human EF-1α
   1278..1877    +  CDS            PuroR (fragment): puromycin N-acetyltransferase; pac from Streptomyces; confers resistance to puromycin
   1893..2481    +  misc_feature   WPRE: woodchuck hepatitis virus posttranscriptional regulatory element
   2532..2551    +  misc_feature   cPPT/CTS (fragment): central polypurine tract and central termination sequence of HIV-1
   2553..2786    +  LTR            3' LTR (ΔU3): self-inactivating 3' long terminal repeat (LTR) from HIV-1
   2864..2985    +  polyA_signal   SV40 poly(A) signal: SV40 polyadenylation signal
   3025..3160    +  rep_origin     SV40 ori: SV40 origin of replication
   3181..3199    -  promoter       T7 promoter: promoter for bacteriophage T7 RNA polymerase
   3207..3362    +  CDS            lacZα (fragment): LacZα fragment of β-galactosidase; lacZ fragment
   3367..3795    +  rep_origin     f1 ori (sequence partly withheld): f1 bacteriophage origin of replication; arrow indicates direction of (+) strand synthesis
   3848..3952    +  promoter       AmpR promoter: bla
   3953..4813    +  CDS            AmpR: β-lactamase; bla; confers resistance to ampicillin, carbenicillin, and related antibiotics
   4984..5572    +  rep_origin     ori: high-copy-number ColE1/pMB1/pBR322/pUC origin of replication
   5755..5847    +  CDS            lacI (fragment): lac repressor; lacI; The lac repressor binds to the lac operator to inhibit transcription in E. coli. This inhibition can be relieved by adding lactose or isopropyl-β-D-thiogalactopyranoside (IPTG).
   5860..5881    +  protein_bind   CAP binding site: CAP binding activates transcription in the presence of cAMP. E. coli catabolite activator protein
   5896..5926    +  promoter       lac promoter: promoter for the E. coli lac operon
   5934..5950    +  protein_bind   lac operator: The lac repressor binds to the lac operator to inhibit transcription in E. coli. This inhibition can be relieved by adding lactose or isopropyl-β-D-thiogalactopyranoside (IPTG). lac repressor encoded by lacI
   5995..6013    +  promoter       T3 promoter: promoter for bacteriophage T3 RNA polymerase
   6041..6267    +  promoter       RSV promoter: Rous sarcoma virus enhancer/promoter
   6268..6448    +  LTR            5' LTR (truncated): truncated 5' long terminal repeat (LTR) from HIV-1
   6495..6620    +  misc_feature   HIV-1 Ψ: packaging signal of human immunodeficiency virus type 1
   6604..6967    +  CDS            HIV-1 gag (fragment): gag protein from human immunodeficiency virus 1; gag
   7113..7346    +  misc_feature   RRE: The Rev response element (RRE) of HIV-1 allows for Rev-dependent mRNA export from the nucleus to the cytoplasm.
   7723..7749    +  CDS            Rev (fragment): human immunodeficiency virus 1 (HIV-1) Rev protein; rev; enhances nuclear export of unspliced and incompletely spliced viral mRNAs
   7753..7993    +  promoter       U6 promoter: RNA polymerase III promoter for human U6 snRNA
   8023..8098    +  misc_RNA       gRNA scaffold: guide RNA scaffold for the Streptococcus pyogenes CRISPR/Cas9 system
   8154..8271    +  misc_feature   cPPT/CTS: central polypurine tract and central termination sequence of HIV-1
