[The description below was written by a language model from this plasmid's Addgene catalogue record and pLannotate feature annotations shown in this document.]
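Description:
CDK16 gRNA (BRDN0001146694) is a third-generation lentiviral guide RNA plasmid built on the lentiGuide-Puro backbone and designed to target human CDK16 (also known as PCTAIRE1 or PCTK1). It is maintained in E. coli as a high-copy plasmid through a ColE1/pUC-type origin with ampicillin selection from the β-lactamase gene. The backbone also carries an f1 origin, an SV40 origin and residual lac and phage promoter elements.

The lentiviral transfer cassette begins with an RSV promoter fused to a truncated HIV-1 5' LTR. This chimeric arrangement drives Tat-independent production of the genomic RNA in packaging cells. It is followed by the Ψ packaging signal with a partial gag sequence, the Rev response element for nuclear export of the unspliced transcript, and a cPPT/CTS that aids nuclear import. The cassette ends in a ΔU3 self-inactivating 3' LTR.

Within this frame, a human U6 RNA polymerase III promoter drives the CDK16-specific spacer joined to the Streptococcus pyogenes Cas9 guide scaffold. Downstream, the EF-1α core promoter with its intron A expresses puromycin N-acetyltransferase so that transduced mammalian cells can be selected. A WPRE enhances transcript stability and expression.

The plasmid does not encode Cas9. It is meant to be paired with a separate Cas9 lentivector or used in cells that already express Cas9. The guide was designed against several CDK16 reference transcripts and belongs to a human kinome gRNA collection. It is typically used for CRISPR knockout of CDK16.
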