Addgene plasmid #76901: CDK16 gRNA (BRDN0001146694)
Purpose: 3rd generation lentiviral gRNA plasmid targeting human CDK16
Depositing lab: John Doench & David Root. Depositing organization: Broad Institute. Publication: Optimized sgRNA design to maximize activity and minimize off-target effects of CRISPR-Cas9. Doench JG, Fusi N, Sullender M, Hegde M, Vaimberg EW, Donovan KF, Smith I, Tothova Z, Wilen C, Orchard R, Virgin HW, Listgarten J, Root DE. Nat Biotechnol. 2016 Jan 18. doi: 10.1038/nbt.3437. PubMed 26780180.
Backbone
  Vector backbone: lentiGuide-Puro
  Backbone manufacturer: Zhang Lab (Addgene plasmid # 52963)
  Vector type: Mammalian Expression, Lentiviral, CRISPR
  Selectable markers: Puromycin
Growth in bacteria
  Bacterial resistance: Ampicillin, 100 μg/mL
  Growth temperature: 37°C
  Growth strain: DH5alpha
  Copy number: High Copy
Gene/Insert
  Gene/Insert name: CDK16 (alt names: CDK16; NM_001170460.1)
  gRNA/shRNA sequence: TTACTAGGCTGACACGACGG
  Species: H. sapiens (human)
  Entrez Gene: CDK16 (a.k.a. PCTAIRE, PCTAIRE1, PCTGAIRE, PCTK1)
  Promoter: hU6
  Cloning method: Unknown
  Sequencing primers: 5′ U6-F; 3′ pS2-R
Terms and licenses: Academic/Nonprofit Terms; Industry Terms: Not Available to Industry
Depositor comments: The gRNA was designed to target the following Genbank reference sequence(s): NM_001170460.1,NM_006201.4,NM_033018.3. Note that this plasmid does NOT contain Cas9. It should be used in conjunction with lentiCas9-Blast (Addgene #52962) or otherwise with cell lines already expressing Cas9. Browse the full kinome gRNA library at http://www.addgene.org/pooled-library/broadgpp-human-kinome/ or visit http://www.broadinstitute.org/rnai/public/ for detailed protocols and information.
How to cite: CDK16 gRNA (BRDN0001146694) was a gift from John Doench & David Root (Addgene plasmid # 76901 ; http://n2t.net/addgene:76901 ; RRID:Addgene_76901)
