>Addgene plasmid #76901 | CDK16 gRNA (BRDN0001146694) | depositor partial sequence | sequence record 144361 | Target Sequence
TTACTAGGCTGACACGACGG
