>Addgene plasmid #76901 | CDK16 gRNA (BRDN0001146694) | addgene partial sequence | sequence record 186729 | hU6-F
TAGAAAGTAATAATTTCTTGGGTAGTTTGCAGTTTTAAAATTATGTTTTAAAATGGACTATCATATGCTT
ACCGTAACTTGAAAGTATTTCGATTTCTTGGCTTTATATATCTNGTGGAAAGGACGAAACACCGTTACTA
GGCTGACACGACGGGTTTTAGAGCTAGAAATAGCAAGTTAAAATAAGGCTAGTCCGTTATCAACTTGAAA
AAGTGGCACCGAGTCGGTGCTTTTTTAAGCTTGGCGTAACTAGATCTTGAGACAAATGGCAGTATTCATC
CACAATTTTAAAAGAAAAGGGGGGATTGGGGGGTACAGTGCAGGGGAAAGAATAGTAGACATAATAGCAA
CAGACATACAAACTAAAGAATTACAAAAACAAATTACAAAAATTCAAAATTTTCGGGTTTATTACAGGGA
CAGCAGAGATCCACTTTGGCGCCGGCTCGAGGGGGCCCGGGTGCAAAGATGGATAAAGTTTTAAACAGAG
AGGAATCTTTGCAGCTAATGGACCTTCTAGGTCTTGAAAGGAGTGGGAATTGGCTCCGGTGCCCGTCAGT
GGGCAGAGCG
